Addgene plasmid #54842: mTurquoise2-C1
Purpose: (Empty Backbone) Localization: C1 Cloning Vector, Excitation: 434, Emission: 474
Depositing lab: Michael Davidson & Dorus Gadella. Depositing organization: Florida State University, Tallahassee. Publication: Structure-guided evolution of cyan fluorescent proteins towards a quantum yield of 93%. Goedhart J, von Stetten D, Noirclerc-Savoye M, Lelimousin M, Joosen L, Hink MA, van Weeren L, Gadella TW Jr, Royant A. Nat Commun. 2012 Mar 20;3:751. doi: 10.1038/ncomms1738. PubMed 22434194.
Backbone
  Vector backbone: mTurquoise2-C1
  Backbone size (bp): 4750
  Vector type: Mammalian Expression
  Selectable markers: Neomycin (select with G418)
  Tag / fusion protein: mTurquoise2 (N terminal on backbone)
Growth in bacteria
  Bacterial resistance: Kanamycin, 50 μg/mL
  Growth temperature: 37°C
  Growth strain: DH5alpha
  Copy number: High Copy
Gene/Insert
  Gene/Insert name: None
  Tag / fusion protein: mTurquoise2 (N terminal on backbone)
Terms and licenses: Academic/Nonprofit Terms; Industry Terms
Depositor comments: . Excitation = 434; Emission = 474
How to cite: mTurquoise2-C1 was a gift from Michael Davidson & Dorus Gadella (Addgene plasmid # 54842 ; http://n2t.net/addgene:54842 ; RRID:Addgene_54842)
