[The description below was written by a language model from this plasmid's Addgene catalogue record and pLannotate feature annotations shown in this document.]
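Description:
mTurquoise2-C1 is an empty mammalian expression backbone of the "C1" type, designed for building fusions in which the cyan fluorescent protein mTurquoise2 sits at the N terminus of a protein of interest. The catalogue lists the backbone at about 4.75 kb, and the sequenced record is 4,731 nt. No insert is present. The expression cassette consists of the human cytomegalovirus immediate early enhancer and promoter driving the mTurquoise2 coding sequence, followed directly by a multiple cloning site and an SV40 polyadenylation signal. A gene cloned in frame into the MCS is therefore expressed as an mTurquoise2-tagged fusion, while the unmodified vector expresses the fluorescent protein alone. mTurquoise2 is a monomeric, rapidly maturing, acid-tolerant Aequorea victoria derivative, with recorded excitation and emission of 434 and 474 nm.

The plasmid is propagated in E. coli at high copy from a ColE1/pUC-type origin and also carries an f1 origin, which permits single-stranded DNA production. A single Tn5 aminoglycoside phosphotransferase gene (NeoR/KanR) provides both selections. It is preceded by a bacterial bla promoter, giving kanamycin resistance in E. coli, and by the SV40 enhancer/early promoter, giving G418 resistance in mammalian cells, and it is terminated by an HSV TK polyadenylation signal. The short annotated fragments (RSF ori, SV40 large T antigen, ble, bGH poly(A)) are partial matches from automated annotation and probably not functional elements. The vector is typically used for live-cell localization imaging of cyan-tagged fusion proteins, or as a cyan expression control.
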