Features (pLannotate 1.2.2; 15 found; start..end, strand, type, name):
      1..27      +  rep_origin     RSF ori (fragment): Plasmids containing the RSF 1030 origin of replication can be propagated in E. coli cells that contain additional plasmids with compatible origins.
     95..398     +  enhancer       CMV enhancer: human cytomegalovirus immediate early enhancer
    399..602     +  promoter       CMV promoter: human cytomegalovirus (CMV) immediate early promoter
    647..1363    +  CDS            mTurquoise2: mTurquoise2 is a basic (constitutively fluorescent) cyan fluorescent protein published in 2012, derived from Aequorea victoria. It is reported to be a rapidly-maturing monomer with very low acid sensitivity.
   1364..1429    +  misc_feature   MCS: multiple cloning site
   1446..1530    +  CDS            large T antigen (fragment): large T antigen from SV40 (simian virus 40)
   1553..1674    +  polyA_signal   SV40 poly(A) signal: SV40 polyadenylation signal
   1708..2136    -  rep_origin     f1 ori (sequence partly withheld): f1 bacteriophage origin of replication; arrow indicates direction of (+) strand synthesis
   2163..2267    +  promoter       AmpR promoter: bla
   2269..2626    +  promoter       SV40 promoter: SV40 enhancer and early promoter
   2661..3455    +  CDS            NeoR/KanR: aminoglycoside phosphotransferase from Tn5; aph(3')-II (or nptII); confers resistance to neomycin, kanamycin, and G418 (Geneticin®)
   3476..3628    +  CDS            ble (fragment): BLE_KLEPN - Experimental evidence at protein level: Swiss-Prot protein existence level 1. Binding protein with a strong affinity to the bleomycin family of antibiotics. Binds to CL990; an antimitotic-antibiotic compound. From Klebsiella pneumoniae.
   3687..3734    +  polyA_signal   HSV TK poly(A) signal: herpes simplex virus thymidine kinase polyadenylation signal (Cole and Stacy, 1985)
   3825..3841    -  polyA_signal   bGH poly(A) signal (fragment): bovine growth hormone polyadenylation signal
   4063..4651    +  rep_origin     ori: high-copy-number ColE1/pMB1/pBR322/pUC origin of replication
>Addgene plasmid #54842 | mTurquoise2-C1 | addgene full sequence | sequence record 267739 | Addgene NGS Result
TGATTCTGTGGATAACCGTATTACCGCCATGCATTAGTTATTAATAGTAATCAATTACGGGGTCATTAGT
TCATAGCCCATATATGGAGTTCCGCGTTACATAACTTACGGTAAATGGCCCGCCTGGCTGACCGCCCAAC
GACCCCCGCCCATTGACGTCAATAATGACGTATGTTCCCATAGTAACGCCAATAGGGACTTTCCATTGAC
GTCAATGGGTGGAGTATTTACGGTAAACTGCCCACTTGGCAGTACATCAAGTGTATCATATGCCAAGTAC
GCCCCCTATTGACGTCAATGACGGTAAATGGCCCGCCTGGCATTATGCCCAGTACATGACCTTATGGGAC
TTTCCTACTTGGCAGTACATCTACGTATTAGTCATCGCTATTACCATGGTGATGCGGTTTTGGCAGTACA
TCAATGGGCGTGGATAGCGGTTTGACTCACGGGGATTTCCAAGTCTCCACCCCATTGACGTCAATGGGAG
TTTGTTTTGGCACCAAAATCAACGGGACTTTCCAAAATGTCGTAACAACTCCGCCCCATTGACGCAAATG
GGCGGTAGGCGTGTACGGTGGGAGGTCTATATAAGCAGAGCTGGTTTAGTGAACCGTCAGATCCGCTAGC
GCTACCGGTCGCCACCATGGTGAGCAAGGGCGAGGAGCTGTTCACCGGGGTGGTGCCCATCCTGGTCGAG
CTGGACGGCGACGTAAACGGCCACAAGTTCAGCGTGTCCGGCGAGGGCGAGGGCGATGCCACCTACGGCA
AGCTGACCCTGAAGTTCATCTGCACCACCGGCAAGCTGCCCGTGCCCTGGCCCACCCTCGTGACCACCCT
GTCCTGGGGCGTGCAGTGCTTCGCCCGCTACCCCGACCACATGAAGCAGCACGACTTCTTCAAGTCCGCC
ATGCCCGAAGGCTACGTCCAGGAGCGCACCATCTTCTTCAAGGACGACGGCAACTACAAGACCCGCGCCG
AGGTGAAGTTCGAGGGCGACACCCTGGTGAACCGCATCGAGCTGAAGGGCATCGACTTCAAGGAGGACGG
CAACATCCTGGGGCACAAGCTGGAGTACAACTACTTCAGCGACAACGTCTATATCACCGCCGACAAGCAG
AAGAACGGCATCAAGGCCAACTTCAAGATCCGCCACAACATCGAGGACGGCGGCGTGCAGCTCGCCGACC
ACTACCAGCAGAACACCCCCATCGGCGACGGCCCCGTGCTGCTGCCCGACAACCACTACCTGAGCACCCA
GTCCAAGCTGAGCAAAGACCCCAACGAGAAGCGCGATCACATGGTCCTGCTGGAGTTCGTGACCGCCGCC
GGGATCACTCTCGGCATGGACGAGCTGTACAAGTCCGGACTCAGATCTCGAGCTCAAGCTTCGAATTCTG
CAGTCGACGGTACCGCGGGCCCGGGATCCACCGGATCTAGATAACTGATCATAATCAGCCATACCACATT
TGTAGAGGTTTTACTTGCTTTAAAAAACCTCCCACACCTCCCCCTGAACCTGAAACATAAAATGAATGCA
ATTGTTGTTGTTAACTTGTTTATTGCAGCTTATAATGGTTACAAATAAAGCAATAGCATCACAAATTTCA
CAAATAAAGCATTTTTTTCACTGCATTCTAGTTGTGGTTTGTCCAAACTCATCAATGTATCTTAAGGCGT
AAATTGTAAGCGTTAATATTTTGTTAAAATTCGCGTTAAATTTTTGTTAAATCAGCTCATTTTTTAACCA
ATAGGCCGAAATCGGCAAAATCCCTTATAAATCAAAAGAATAGACCGAGATAGGGT
[37 nt withheld, positions 1807-1843]
AAAGAACGTGGACTCCAACGTCAAAGG
[49 nt withheld, positions 1871-1919]
T
[91 nt withheld, positions 1921-2011]
G
[124 nt withheld, positions 2013-2136]
CAGGTGGCACTTTTCGGGGAAATGTGCGCGGAACCCCTATTTGTTTATTTTTCTAAATACATTCAAATAT
GTATCCGCTCATGAGACAATAACCCTGATAAATGCTTCAATAATATTGAAAAAGGAAGAGTCCTGAGGCG
GAAAGAACCAGCTGTGGAATGTGTGTCAGTTAGGGTGTGGAAAGTCCCCAGGCTCCCCAGCAGGCAGAAG
TATGCAAAGCATGCATCTCAATTAGTCAGCAACCAGGTGTGGAAAGTCCCCAGGCTCCCCAGCAGGCAGA
AGTATGCAAAGCATGCATCTCAATTAGTCAGCAACCATAGTCCCGCCCCTAACTCCGCCCATCCCGCCCC
TAACTCCGCCCAGTTCCGCCCATTCTCCGCCCCATGGCTGACTAATTTTTTTTATTTATGCAGAGGCCGA
GGCCGCCTCGGCCTCTGAGCTATTCCAGAAGTAGTGAGGAGGCTTTTTTGGAGGCCTAGGCTTTTGCAAA
GATCGATCAAGAGACAGGATGAGGATCGTTTCGCATGATTGAACAAGATGGATTGCACGCAGGTTCTCCG
GCCGCTTGGGTGGAGAGGCTATTCGGCTATGACTGGGCACAACAGACAATCGGCTGCTCTGATGCCGCCG
TGTTCCGGCTGTCAGCGCAGGGGCGCCCGGTTCTTTTTGTCAAGACCGACCTGTCCGGTGCCCTGAATGA
ACTGCAAGACGAGGCAGCGCGGCTATCGTGGCTGGCCACGACGGGCGTTCCTTGCGCAGCTGTGCTCGAC
GTTGTCACTGAAGCGGGAAGGGACTGGCTGCTATTGGGCGAAGTGCCGGGGCAGGATCTCCTGTCATCTC
ACCTTGCTCCTGCCGAGAAAGTATCCATCATGGCTGATGCAATGCGGCGGCTGCATACGCTTGATCCGGC
TACCTGCCCATTCGACCACCAAGCGAAACATCGCATCGAGCGAGCACGTACTCGGATGGAAGCCGGTCTT
GTCGATCAGGATGATCTGGACGAAGAGCATCAGGGGCTCGCGCCAGCCGAACTGTTCGCCAGGCTCAAGG
CGAGCATGCCCGACGGCGAGGATCTCGTCGTGACCCATGGCGATGCCTGCTTGCCGAATATCATGGTGGA
AAATGGCCGCTTTTCTGGATTCATCGACTGTGGCCGGCTGGGTGTGGCGGACCGCTATCAGGACATAGCG
TTGGCTACCCGTGATATTGCTGAAGAGCTTGGCGGCGAATGGGCTGACCGCTTCCTCGTGCTTTACGGTA
TCGCCGCTCCCGATTCGCAGCGCATCGCCTTCTATCGCCTTCTTGACGAGTTCTTCTGAGCGGGACTCTG
GGGTTCGAAATGACCGACCAAGCGACGCCCAACCTGCCATCACGAGATTTCGATTCCACCGCCGCCTTCT
ATGAAAGGTTGGGCTTCGGAATCGTTTTCCGGGACGCCGGCTGGATGATCCTCCAGCGCGGGGATCTCAT
GCTGGAGTTCTTCGCCCACCCTAGGGGGAGGCTAACTGAAACACGGAAGGAGACAATACCGGAAGGAACC
CGCGCTATGACGGCAATAAAAAGACAGAATAAAACGCACGGTGTTGGGTCGTTTGTTCATAAACGCGGGG
TTCGGTCCCAGGGCTGGCACTCTGTCGATACCCCACCGAGACCCCATTGGGGCCAATACGCCCGCGTTTC
TTCCTTTTCCCCACCCCACCCCCCAAGTTCGGGTGAAGGCCCAGGGCTCGCAGCCAACGTCGGGGCGGCA
GGCCCTGCCATAGCCTCAGGTTACTCATATATACTTTAGATTGATTTAAAACTTCATTTTTAATTTAAAA
GGATCTAGGTGAAGATCCTTTTTGATAATCTCATGACCAAAATCCCTTAACGTGAGTTTTCGTTCCACTG
AGCGTCAGACCCCGTAGAAAAGATCAAAGGATCTTCTTGAGATCCTTTTTTTCTGCGCGTAATCTGCTGC
TTGCAAACAAAAAAACCACCGCTACCAGCGGTGGTTTGTTTGCCGGATCAAGAGCTACCAACTCTTTTTC
CGAAGGTAACTGGCTTCAGCAGAGCGCAGATACCAAATACTGTTCTTCTAGTGTAGCCGTAGTTAGGCCA
CCACTTCAAGAACTCTGTAGCACCGCCTACATACCTCGCTCTGCTAATCCTGTTACCAGTGGCTGCTGCC
AGTGGCGATAAGTCGTGTCTTACCGGGTTGGACTCAAGACGATAGTTACCGGATAAGGCGCAGCGGTCGG
GCTGAACGGGGGGTTCGTGCACACAGCCCAGCTTGGAGCGAACGACCTACACCGAACTGAGATACCTACA
GCGTGAGCTATGAGAAAGCGCCACGCTTCCCGAAGGGAGAAAGGCGGACAGGTATCCGGTAAGCGGCAGG
GTCGGAACAGGAGAGCGCACGAGGGAGCTTCCAGGGGGAAACGCCTGGTATCTTTATAGTCCTGTCGGGT
TTCGCCACCTCTGACTTGAGCGTCGATTTTTGTGATGCTCGTCAGGGGGGCGGAGCCTATGGAAAAACGC
CAGCAACGCGGCCTTTTTACGGTTCCTGGCCTTTTGCTGGCCTTTTGCTCACATGTTCTTTCCTGCGTTA
TCCCC
