>Addgene plasmid #54842 | mTurquoise2-C1 | addgene partial sequence | sequence record 90480 | CMV-F 5'-CGCAAATGGGCGGTAGGCGTG-3'
GTGAACCGTCAGATCCGCTAGCGCTACCGGTCGCCACCATGGTGAGCAAGGGCGAGGAGCTGTTCACCGG
GGTGGTGCCCATCCTGGTCGAGCTGGACGGCGACGTAAACGGCCACAAGTTCAGCGTGTCCGGCGAGGGC
GAGGGCGATGCCACCTACGGCAAGCTGACCCTGAAGTTCATCTGCACCACCGGCAAGCTGCCCGTGCCCT
GGCCCACCCTCGTGACCACCCTGTCCTGGGGCGTGCAGTGCTTCGCCCGCTACCCCGACCACATGAAGCA
GCACGACTTCTTCAAGTCCGCCATGCCCGAAGGCTACGTCCAGGAGCGCACCATCTTCTTCAAGGACGAC
GGCAACTACAAGACCCGCGCCGAGGTGAAGTTCGAGGGCGACACCCTGGTGAACCGCATCGAGCTGAAGG
GCATCGACTTCAAGGAGGACGGCAACATCCTGGGGCACAAGCTGGAGTACAACTACTTCAGCGACAACGT
CTATATCACCGCCGACAAGCAGAAGAACGGCATCAAGGCCAACTTCAAGATCCGCCACAACATCGAGGAC
GGCGGCGTGCAGCTCGCCGACCACTACCAGCAGAACACCCCCATCGGCGACGGCCCCGTGCTGCTGCCCG
ACAACCACTACCTGAGCACCCAGTCCAAGCTGAGCAAAGACCCCAACGAGAAGCGCGATCACATGGTCCT
GCTGGAGTTCGTGACCGCCGCCGGGATCACTCTCGGCATGGACGAGCTGTACAAGTCCGGACTCAGATCT
CGAGCTCAAGCTTCGAATTCTGCAGTCGACGGTACCGCGGGCCCGGGATCCACCGGATCTAGATAACTGA
TCATAATCAGCCATACCACATT
